Addgene plasmid #133562: pHD-SPARC2-D-LexA::p65
Purpose: Swap out effector and terminator to generate SPARC2-D CRISPR-donor vector for CRISPR-HDR genomic insertion near the attP40 locus
Depositing lab: Tom Clandinin. Depositing organization: Stanford University. Publication: SPARC enables genetic manipulation of precise proportions of cells. Isaacman-Beck J, Paik KC, Wienecke CFR, Yang HH, Fisher YE, Wang IE, Ishida IG, Maimon G, Wilson RI, Clandinin TR. Nat Neurosci. 2020 Sep;23(9):1168-1175. doi: 10.1038/s41593-020-0668-9. Epub 2020 Jul 20. PubMed 32690967.
Backbone
  Vector backbone: pHD-3XP3-DsRed-DattP-CRISPR-donor-attP40
  Backbone manufacturer: Isaacman-Beck et al., 2019
  Backbone size w/o insert (bp): 8329
  Total vector size (bp): 10029
  Vector type: Insect Expression, CRISPR
Growth in bacteria
  Bacterial resistance: Ampicillin, 100 μg/mL
  Growth temperature: 37°C
  Growth strain: DH5alpha
  Copy number: High Copy
Gene/Insert
  Gene/Insert name: LexA::p65
  Promoter: 20X UAS
  Cloning method: Gibson Cloning
  Sequencing primers: 5′ ACGACTACCTGGCCGTTCCT; 3′ AGCGACCACCCGATCCAGC
Terms and licenses: Academic/Nonprofit Terms; Industry Terms: Not Available to Industry
Depositor comments: Please visit https://www.biorxiv.org/content/10.1101/788679v1 for bioRxiv preprint.
How to cite: pHD-SPARC2-D-LexA::p65 was a gift from Tom Clandinin (Addgene plasmid # 133562 ; http://n2t.net/addgene:133562 ; RRID:Addgene_133562)
