[The description below was written by a language model from this plasmid's Addgene catalogue record and pLannotate feature annotations shown in this document.]
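Description:
pHD-SPARC2-D-LexA::p65 is a roughly 10 kb Drosophila CRISPR homology-directed repair donor built on the pHD-3XP3-DsRed-DattP-CRISPR-donor-attP40 backbone. It is intended for inserting a SPARC2-D cassette into the fly genome near the attP40 locus. In bacteria it is maintained as a high-copy plasmid through a ColE1/pUC-type origin and selected with ampicillin (AmpR). The unannotated stretches on either side of the payload are presumably the genomic homology arms, although the feature table does not label them. It does call several short fragments there (KanR, bla(M), lacZα, rrnB terminators), which look like incidental matches rather than functional parts.

The payload begins with four tandem 5X UAS blocks (20X UAS) upstream of a Drosophila hsp70 minimal promoter, placing expression under Gal4 control. Downstream lies a φC31 attP fragment, then a stop cassette of SV40 early-region sequences with the small t intron and an SV40 poly(A) signal. A second attP fragment, two HDV ribozymes and a φC31 attB site follow, directly preceding the effector. That effector is a fusion of the bacterial LexA DNA-binding protein to the human RELA/p65 transactivation domain.

With two attP sites competing for a single attB, φC31 integrase can recombine in two ways, and only one removes the terminating sequences to permit Gal4-driven LexA::p65 expression. This fits the SPARC approach of manipulating a defined proportion of cells, though the record does not say what the "D" variant signifies. A DsRed-Express marker with an hsp70 promoter fragment (3XP3-driven according to the backbone name) and an SV40 poly(A) is flanked by loxP sites, allowing transformants to be identified and the marker later excised by Cre. The stated purpose is to serve as a template in which the effector and terminator are swapped to create new SPARC2-D donors.
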