Features (pLannotate 1.2.2; 38 found; start..end, strand, type, name):
    862..958     -  promoter       AmpR promoter (fragment): bla
    988..1012    -  CDS            KanR (fragment): aminoglycoside phosphotransferase; aph(3')-Ia; confers resistance to kanamycin
   1041..1156    +  ncRNA          5S rRNA: Accession: RF00001 - 5S ribosomal RNA
   1160..1200    +  terminator     rrnB T1 terminator (fragment): transcription terminator T1 from the E. coli rrnB gene
   1231..1254    +  CDS            bla(M) (fragment): β-lactamase lacking the signal sequence; bla(M); allows cytosolic expression of β-lactamase
   2328..2349    -  misc_feature   MCS (fragment): pUC18/19 multiple cloning site
   2348..2442    +  protein_bind   5X UAS: five tandem copies of the "ScaI site" 17-mer CGGAGTACTGTCCTCCG, an upstream activating sequence (UAS) that efficiently binds yeast Gal4 (Webster et al., 1988; Pfeiffer et al., 2010) GAL4
   2476..2570    +  protein_bind   5X UAS: five tandem copies of the "ScaI site" 17-mer CGGAGTACTGTCCTCCG, an upstream activating sequence (UAS) that efficiently binds yeast Gal4 (Webster et al., 1988; Pfeiffer et al., 2010) GAL4
   2604..2698    +  protein_bind   5X UAS: five tandem copies of the "ScaI site" 17-mer CGGAGTACTGTCCTCCG, an upstream activating sequence (UAS) that efficiently binds yeast Gal4 (Webster et al., 1988; Pfeiffer et al., 2010) GAL4
   2717..2733    -  misc_feature   MCS (fragment): pUC18/19 multiple cloning site
   2732..2826    +  protein_bind   5X UAS: five tandem copies of the "ScaI site" 17-mer CGGAGTACTGTCCTCCG, an upstream activating sequence (UAS) that efficiently binds yeast Gal4 (Webster et al., 1988; Pfeiffer et al., 2010) GAL4
   2851..3089    +  promoter       hsp70 promoter: Drosophila melanogaster hsp70Bb promoter
   3112..3133    +  intron         large T intron (fragment): SV40 (simian virus 40) large T antigen intron
   3160..3220    +  protein_bind   phage φC31 attP (fragment): attachment site of phage φC31 phage φC31 integrase
   3243..3320    +  CDS            ST_SV40 (fragment): Experimental evidence at protein level: Swiss-Prot protein existence level 1. Promotes efficient viral genome replication by accelerating both G1 and S phase progression of the cell cycle. Inhibits host PP2A by binding to the A subunit, thereby displacing lower affinity regulatory B subunit. Inactivation of PP2A in turn results in the transactivation of cyclin A and cyclin D1 promoters. Late during the infection cycle, ST may induce dephosphorylation of host eIF4E-binding protein EIF4EBP1 leading to the inhibition of cap-dependent translation. May establish and maintain high levels of viral ge
   3325..3390    +  intron         small t intron: SV40 (simian virus 40) small t antigen intron
   3520..3540    +  CDS            SV40 NLS: nuclear localization signal of SV40 (simian virus 40) large T antigen
   3547..3681    +  CDS            LT_POVHA (fragment): Protein inferred from homology: Swiss-Prot protein existence level 3. Isoform large T antigen is a key early protein essential for both driving viral replication and inducing cellular transformation. Plays a role in viral genome replication by driving entry of quiescent cells into the cell cycle and by autoregulating the synthesis of viral early mRNA. Displays highly oncogenic activities by corrupting the host cellular checkpoint mechanisms that guard cell division and the transcription, replication, and repair of DNA. Participates in the modulation of cellular gene expression preceeding viral
   3706..3789    +  CDS            large T antigen (fragment): large T antigen from SV40 (simian virus 40)
   3812..3946    +  polyA_signal   SV40 poly(A) signal: SV40 polyadenylation signal
   3958..4017    +  protein_bind   phage φC31 attP (fragment): attachment site of phage φC31 phage φC31 integrase
   4015..4106    +  ncRNA          HDV ribozyme: Accession: RF00094 - Hepatitis delta virus ribozyme
   4252..4343    +  ncRNA          HDV ribozyme: Accession: RF00094 - Hepatitis delta virus ribozyme
   4349..4418    +  protein_bind   attB: attB site for the φC31 integrase (Groth et al., 2000) phage φC31 integrase
   4425..5030    +  CDS            lexA: LEXA_ECOLI - Also known as exrA, spr, tsl, umuA. Experimental evidence at protein level: Swiss-Prot protein existence level 1. Represses a number of genes involved in the response to DNA damage (SOS response), including recA and lexA. Binds to the 16 bp palindromic sequence 5'-CTGTATATATATACAG-3'. In the presence of single- stranded DNA, RecA interacts with LexA causing an autocatalytic cleavage which disrupts the DNA-binding part of LexA, leading to derepression of the SOS regulon and eventually DNA repair. Implicated in hydroxy radical-mediated cell death induced by hydroxyurea treatment (Pu
   5034..5846    +  CDS            RELA (fragment): TF65_HUMAN - Also known as NFKB3. Experimental evidence at protein level: Swiss-Prot protein existence level 1. NF-kappa-B is a pleiotropic transcription factor present in almost all cell types and is the endpoint of a series of signal transduction events that are initiated by a vast array of stimuli related to many biological processes such as inflammation, immunity, differentiation, cell growth, tumorigenesis and apoptosis. NF-kappa-B is a homo- or heterodimeric complex formed by the Rel-like domain- containing proteins RELA/p65, RELB, NFKB1/p105, NFKB1/p50, REL and NFKB2/p52. The heterodime
   5857..5878    +  misc_feature   MCS (fragment): pBluescript multiple cloning site
   6150..6183    -  protein_bind   loxP: Cre-mediated recombination occurs in the 8-bp core sequence (GCATACAT). Cre recombinase
   6271..6393    +  promoter       hsp70 promoter (fragment): Drosophila melanogaster hsp70Bb promoter
   6415..7089    +  CDS            DsRed-Express: DsRed-Express is a basic (constitutively fluorescent) orange fluorescent protein published in 2002, derived from Discosoma sp.. It is reported to be a rapidly-maturing tetramer with low acid sensitivity.
   7107..7190    +  CDS            large T antigen (fragment): large T antigen from SV40 (simian virus 40)
   7213..7334    +  polyA_signal   SV40 poly(A) signal: SV40 polyadenylation signal
   7341..7374    -  protein_bind   loxP: Cre-mediated recombination occurs in the 8-bp core sequence (GCATACAT). Cre recombinase
   8542..8566    -  CDS            bla(M) (fragment): β-lactamase lacking the signal sequence; bla(M); allows cytosolic expression of β-lactamase
   9033..9052    +  CDS            lacZα (fragment): LacZα fragment of β-galactosidase; lacZ fragment
   9077..9094    -  terminator     rrnB T2 terminator (fragment): transcription terminator T2 from the E. coli rrnB gene
   9319..9907    -  rep_origin     ori: high-copy-number ColE1/pMB1/pBR322/pUC origin of replication
  10029..859     -  CDS            AmpR (across the origin): β-lactamase; bla; confers resistance to ampicillin, carbenicillin, and related antibiotics
>Addgene plasmid #133562 | pHD-SPARC2-D-LexA::p65 | addgene full sequence | sequence record 261581 | Addgene NGS Result
ACCAATGCTTAATCAGTGAGGCACCTATCTCAGCGATCTGTCTATTTCGTTCATCCATAGTTGCCTGACT
CCCCGTCGTGTAGATAACTACGATACGGGAGGGCTTACCATCTGGCCCCAGCGCTGCGATGATACCGCGA
GAACCACGCTCACCGGCTCCGGATTTATCAGCAATAAACCAGCCAGCCGGAAGGGCCGAGCGCAGAAGTG
GTCCTGCAACTTTATCCGCCTCCATCCAGTCTATTAATTGTTGCCGGGAAGCTAGAGTAAGTAGTTCGCC
AGTTAATAGTTTGCGCAACGTTGTTGCCATCGCTACAGGCATCGTGGTGTCACGCTCGTCGTTTGGTATG
GCTTCATTCAGCTCCGGTTCCCAACGATCAAGGCGAGTTACATGATCCCCCATGTTGTGCAAAAAAGCGG
TTAGCTCCTTCGGTCCTCCGATCGTTGTCAGAAGTAAGTTGGCCGCAGTGTTATCACTCATGGTTATGGC
AGCACTGCATAATTCTCTTACTGTCATGCCATCCGTAAGATGCTTTTCTGTGACTGGTGAGTACTCAACC
AAGTCATTCTGAGAATAGTGTATGCGGCGACCGAGTTGCTCTTGCCCGGCGTCAATACGGGATAATACCG
CGCCACATAGCAGAACTTTAAAAGTGCTCATCATTGGAAAACGTTCTTCGGGGCGAAAACTCTCAAGGAT
CTTACCGCTGTTGAGATCCAGTTCGATGTAACCCACTCGTGCACCCAACTGATCTTCAGCATCTTTTACT
TTCACCAGCGTTTCTGGGTGAGCAAAAACAGGAAGGCAAAATGCCGCAAAAAAGGGAATAAGGGCGACAC
GGAAATGTTGAATACTCATATTCTTCCTTTTTCAATATTATTGAAGCATTTATCAGGGTTATTGTCTCAT
GAGCGGATACATATTTGAATGTATTTAGAAAAATAAACAAATAGGGGTCAGTGTTACAACCAATTAACCA
ATTCTGAACATTATCGCGAGCCCATTTATACCTGAATATGGCTCATAACACCCCTTGTTTGCCTGGCGGC
AGTAGCGCGGTGGTCCCACCTGACCCCATGCCGAACTCAGAAGTGAAACGCCGTAGCGCCGATGGTAGTG
TGGGGACTCCCCATGCGAGAGTAGGGAACTGCCAGGCATCAAATAAAACGAAAGGCTCAGTCGAAAGACT
GGGCCTTTCGCCCGGGCTAATTATGGGGTGTCGCCCTTCGCACAGAAAAGCATCTTACGGATGGTGTTTG
CCAAAAGTGCTGGAGATGTTTTAGATATAGATGGTTTATTTTAAGAAATGGATGTATATAATTGAGCTAC
TGCATCACGGGTTTCTGTTTAACAGTAACAGTGAAAAGTGCTCAATGATACATATATTACAAATAATAAC
TTTTGGTTTTTAAAGTAGATTTATATAATATAATCATAATTCTTAATGGGAATCCATGTTACGACCAAAT
TAGCCGTGGCCTTTCAAGTGGCTGCCACTTATATTTTACAACTCGCACACAGTGGCTCACACCCTCGTAA
ACAAAATAATGCTATTAAATCAAATTGAACATGTGAATTCTCTCAAGAAGACGCCACTTTTTTTTGGGGG
GCCAGCTGCAACTGCCACCAATGTTTACTTTTATCTTTAATGGGCACATGCCTTACATATACGAATTTTA
CACGATTTTTCAAGTGGCGGTCGAGAGTGGGGTGATAATTAATTAAGGTTGCCTTTAGATAAAGTATTAT
AGAGTTTCAAAAAAATGAAACTTAAGAATGGAATAGCTGCATTCCATTCTATGTAGATTTCCCTTCAAAA
TTATTAAAATCCGTTGACCTTTGTTCATTTAGCAATTAGAATTCGTCTATGAATAACAAATTAAATTGCG
TTGCGGGCAAATTGCTTTAGGCCATTTGAAGTGCAACTTTATATCTCAGGGCCAACTTCTCGGCGCGACA
ACAATAAAAACATATACATAGATACACATATCAGATGCAATGCAATCACCACAGCGTGACGTCATTAGTC
TAGGCTTGAAAATACACGGCAAACTTGTTTATAACTCTACGCTGATTACATAAGCCGCAAACACGACGAA
AAAACATTTGTTTTGGTTTCAAATCCATGAATGACTTTCATTAAGTGCAGCTGTAAGCTGAGCTTTGCCA
TGCGCTGACCCATATTTTCAGCCTCTCGTTCTCTCTGTTTCGCAGATACTGTGAATATTAGTAAAACGAT
CCATAGGGGCTGTAGTTTATAATCATAATCAAATAGGCATAAACAACCACCAGCGCGGCCGCGGACATAT
GGGATCCAGTGCACCGTAAGCTTGCATGCCTGCAGGTCGGAGTACTGTCCTCCGAGCGGAGTACTGTCCT
CCGAGCGGAGTACTGTCCTCCGAGCGGAGTACTGTCCTCCGAGCGGAGTACTGTCCTCCGAGCGGAGACT
CTAGCCCTAGGGCATGCCTGCAGGTCGGAGTACTGTCCTCCGAGCGGAGTACTGTCCTCCGAGCGGAGTA
CTGTCCTCCGAGCGGAGTACTGTCCTCCGAGCGGAGTACTGTCCTCCGAGCGGAGACTCTAGCGCTAGCG
CATGCCTGCAGGTCGGAGTACTGTCCTCCGAGCGGAGTACTGTCCTCCGAGCGGAGTACTGTCCTCCGAG
CGGAGTACTGTCCTCCGAGCGGAGTACTGTCCTCCGAGCGGAGACTCTAGCACTAGTGCATGCCTGCAGG
TCGGAGTACTGTCCTCCGAGCGGAGTACTGTCCTCCGAGCGGAGTACTGTCCTCCGAGCGGAGTACTGTC
CTCCGAGCGGAGTACTGTCCTCCGAGCGGAGACTCTAGCGACGTCGAGCGCCGGAGTATAAATAGAGGCG
CTTCGTCTACGGAGCGACAATTCAATTCAAACAAGCAAAGTGAACACGTCGCTAAGCGAAAGCTAAGCAA
ATAAACAAGCGCAGCTGAACAAGCTAAACAATCTGCAGTAAAGTGCAAGTTAAAGTGAATCAATTAAAAG
TAACCAGCAACCAAGTAAATCAACTGCAACTACTGAAATCTGCCAAGAAGTAATTATTGAATACAAGAAG
AGAACTCTGAATTAACGTAAGCTAGCTAGAGGATCTTTGTGAAGGAACCTTACGGTACCAATCAAAAGAT
CTACTCCAGTCGGGAGTAGTGCCCCAACTGGGGTAACCTTTGAGTTCTCTCAGTTGGGGGCGTAGGGTCG
TAACGTCGTAAGCTAGCTAGAGGATCTTTGTGAAGGAACCTTACTTGGTACCCTGTGGTGTGACATAATT
GGACAAACTACCTACAGAGATTTAAAGCTCTAAGGTAAATATAAAATTTTTAAGTGTATAATGTGTTAAA
CTACTGATTCTAATTGTTTGTGTATTTTAGATTCCAACCTATGGAACTGATGAATGGGAGCAGTGGTGGA
ATGCCTTTAATGAGGAAAACCTGTTTTGCTCAGAAGAAATGCCATCTAGTGATGATGAGGCTACTGCTGA
CTCTCAACATTCTACTCCTCCAAAAAAGAAGAGAAAGGTAGAAGACCCCAAGGACTTTCCTTCAGAATTG
CTAAGTTTTTTGAGTCATGCTGTGTTTAGTAATAGAACTCTTGCTTGCTTTGCTATTTACACCACAAAGG
AAAAAGCTGCACTGCTATACAAGAAAATTATGGAAAAATATTTGATGTATAGTGCCTTGACTAGAGATCA
TAATCAGCCATACCACATTTGTAGAGGTTTTACTTGCTTTAAAAAACCTCCCACACCTCCCCCTGAACCT
GAAACATAAAATGAATGCAATTGTTGTTGTTAACTTGTTTATTGCAGCTTATAATGGTTACAAATAAAGC
AATAGCATCACAAATTTCACAAATAAAGCATTTTTTTCACTGCATTCTAGTTGTGGTTTGTCCAAACTCA
TCAATGTATCTTATCATGTCTGGATCGATCTGGCCGGCGGGAGTAGTGCCCCAACTGGGGTAACCTTTGA
GTTCTCTCAGTTGGGGGCGTAGGGTCGGGGTCGGCATGGCATCTCCACCTCCTCGCGGTCCGACCTGGGC
ATCCGAAGGAGGACGTCGTCCACTCGGATGGCTAAGGGAGAGCTCGGATCCGGGCAATACGAGGTACTGG
CAGACACGCAGTGTCGAACAACACCTGACCTAACGGTAAGATGAGTAGATAACTCAACTACTTAAATCCT
GGCCTGCTTGATATCTCGTAGCGTTCTTAGAGATCGACGAACTGTTTCACGACCGGGTCGGCATGGCATC
TCCACCTCCTCGCGGTCCGACCTGGGCATCCGAAGGAGGACGTCGTCCACTCGGATGGCTAAGGGAGAGC
TCGGATCCCTCGAAGCCGCGGTGCGGGTGCCAGGGCGTGCCCTTGGGCTCCCCGGGCGCGTACTCCACCT
CACCCATCGTCGACATGAAGGCTCTCACGGCCCGACAACAGGAAGTTTTTGATTTGATACGGGATCATAT
ATCCCAAACGGGTATGCCTCCGACCCGCGCAGAGATAGCACAGCGACTGGGCTTTCGATCGCCTAACGCC
GCGGAGGAGCACTTGAAGGCACTGGCCCGCAAGGGTGTCATTGAAATCGTGTCCGGTGCGAGCCGCGGAA
TCCGGCTGTTGCAGGAGGAGGAAGAGGGCCTGCCACTGGTGGGACGCGTGGCCGCTGGCGAGCCGCTGCT
GGCCCAGCAACACATAGAGGGACACTATCAGGTGGACCCCTCCTTGTTTAAGCCAAATGCTGATTTCCTG
TTGCGGGTGTCGGGAATGTCCATGAAGGACATCGGTATTATGGATGGTGACCTCCTCGCCGTCCATAAGA
CACAGGATGTCAGGAACGGCCAGGTAGTCGTTGCCAGGATAGACGATGAGGTCACTGTGAAACGTCTCAA
GAAGCAAGGCAATAAGGTCGAGCTGCTGCCGGAGAATAGCGAGTTCAAGCCGATCGTGGTGGATCTGCGA
CAGCAGTCCTTTACTATCGAGGGCTTGGCCGTGGGTGTGATCCGCAACGGAGATTGGCTGGGATCCACGC
CGATGGAGTTCCAGTACCTGCCCGATACGGATGACCGTCACCGTATCGAAGAAAAGCGGAAGCGAACCTA
TGAAACCTTCAAGTCCATCATGAAAAAGTCCCCCTTCTCGGGCCCCACGGACCCGCGCCCCCCGCCCCGT
CGTATTGCGGTTCCTTCGCGCAGCAGTGCCAGCGTCCCCAAACCCGCACCGCAGCCCTACCCGTTCACTT
CCTCCCTTAGCACGATTAACTATGATGAGTTCCCCACGATGGTGTTCCCCAGTGGACAAATTTCCCAGGC
ATCGGCACTGGCTCCGGCCCCACCGCAAGTCCTCCCCCAGGCGCCCGCTCCGGCACCGGCTCCCGCAATG
GTGAGTGCTCTGGCCCAGGCCCCCGCTCCAGTCCCCGTGCTGGCGCCTGGACCCCCACAGGCAGTTGCCC
CTCCTGCTCCGAAACCAACGCAGGCGGGCGAAGGAACCCTGAGCGAGGCCCTCTTGCAGCTTCAGTTCGA
TGACGAAGACTTGGGAGCCCTGCTGGGTAACAGCACAGACCCTGCCGTATTCACCGATCTCGCATCCGTG
GACAACAGCGAGTTTCAGCAGCTCTTGAATCAGGGAATCCCGGTCGCACCTCATACCACAGAGCCCATGC
TGATGGAATACCCGGAGGCTATCACGCGACTGGTGACCGGCGCACAGCGACCACCCGATCCAGCCCCTGC
CCCACTGGGTGCCCCGGGTTTGCCCAATGGCCTCCTCAGCGGCGATGAGGATTTCTCCAGCATCGCTGAT
ATGGATTTCTCCGCTTTGCTGAGCCAGATAAGCTCCTAAGTTTAAACAAGCTTATCGATACCGTCGACTA
AAGCCAAATAGAAAATTATTCAGTTCCTGGCTTAAGTTTTTAAAAGTGATATTATTTATTTGGTTGTAAC
CAACCAAAAGAATGTAAATAACTAATACATAATTATGTTAGTTTTAAGTTAGCAACAAATTGATTTTAGC
TATATTAGCTACTTGGTTAATAAATAGAATATATTTATTTAAAGATAATTGCGTTTTTATTGTCAGGGAG
TGAGTTTGCTTAAAAACTCGTTTAGATCCACTAGGTCGACTGAGGCACTGCCTCGAGAGATAACTTCGTA
TAATGTATGCTATACGAAGTTATCGTACGGGATCTAATTCAATTAGAGACTAATTCAATTAGAGCTAATT
CAATTAGGATCCAAGCTTATCGATTTCGAACCCTCGACCGCCGGAGTATAAATAGAGGCGCTTCGTCTAC
GGAGCGACAATTCAATTCAAACAAGCAAAGTGAACACGTCGCTAAGCGAAAGCTAAGCAAATAAACAAGC
GCAGCTGAACAAGCTAAACAATCGGCTCGAAGCCGGTCGCCACCATGGCCTCCTCCGAGGACGTCATCAA
GGAGTTCATGCGCTTCAAGGTGCGCATGGAGGGCTCCGTGAACGGCCACGAGTTCGAGATCGAGGGCGAG
GGCGAGGGCCGCCCCTACGAGGGCACCCAGACCGCCAAGCTGAAGGTGACCAAGGGCGGCCCCCTGCCCT
TCGCCTGGGACATCCTGTCCCCCCAGTTCCAGTACGGCTCCAAGGTGTACGTGAAGCACCCCGCCGACAT
CCCCGACTACAAGAAGCTGTCCTTCCCCGAGGGCTTCAAGTGGGAGCGCGTGATGAACTTCGAGGACGGC
GGCGTGGTGACCGTGACCCAGGACTCCTCCCTCCAGGACGGCTCCTTCATCTACAAGGTGAAGTTCATCG
GCGTGAACTTCCCCTCCGACGGCCCCGTAATGCAGAAGAAGACTATGGGCTGGGAGGCGTCCACCGAGCG
CCTGTACCCCCGCGACGGCGTGCTGAAGGGCGAGATCCACAAGGCCCTGAAGCTGAAGGACGGCGGCCAC
TACCTGGTGGAGTTCAAGTCCATCTACATGGCCAAGAAGCCCGTGCAGCTGCCCGGCTACTACTACGTGG
ACTCCAAGCTGGACATCACCTCCCACAACGAGGACTACACCATCGTGGAGCAGTACGAGCGCGCCGAGGG
CCGCCACCACCTGTTCCTGTAGGGGCCGCGACTCTAGATCATAATCAGCCATACCACATTTGTAGAGGTT
TTACTTGCTTTAAAAAACCTCCCACACCTCCCCCTGAACCTGAAACATAAAATGAATGCAATTGTTGTTG
TTAACTTGTTTATTGCAGCTTATAATGGTTACAAATAAAGCAATAGCATCACAAATTTCACAAATAAAGC
ATTTTTTTCACTGCATTCTAGTTGTGGTTTGTCCAAACTCATCAATGTATCTTAACCGGTATAACTTCGT
ATAATGTATGCTATACGAAGTTATCACATTGGGTAGCACAGACTCTGAGCTTTACTACGATTACTATACA
GCTCTTCTCTCGCGACTTTTTGGACTGGACAAGGCGTAGCACATTGAACGGCAGTGGGTTTGGGTTTAGT
ATCGAACCGGCTTTCTACGACAGCGGATTGGAAGCGCGGAGCGACAAAGTCGCCGGGTAATAATGTGATA
TAGCCGGCTATGTTCAGCAGGCAAAACTGAAATAAAAGTAATAAACACCGAAAGCCCCCGAATTCTCGCA
TCTTCTTTTGTGGGACTGCGAGAAGAATTGCGAGCGAAATACTAATTTCCTTACCTAACTGTGTGAGATA
ATCTCCGGTTGGCATTGTGTGTCGCGCAATAAAATCCCCAAAAGCCCAAAGCTTCAAGTGTTTAATATAA
TAAAATAGCCAAGAAGCGTGTGTATTTGCATTTGGGAAAAATTTAAGGTTGAATTACGTGGGCCGAAAAA
TTAAAGACTGAAGGCCATTCAAGGGTTGTTCAAAGAGAAAATTCGGTGAAAAGTCACCGTGTGTGTGTGT
GTGAGTGTGTGTGCGTTGCGTGAGAAAAATCAATTCTGCATTTGGTGGAAAGCCGAAAACGGAGAGAAAA
TTGGTGGAGCGAGGAGAAAAGGACACGAATTAAAGGCTGGTTTTTTGGGGCTGCGAAAAACTCGTGACCG
ATGACAATTTGGCTTGACGAGGGTCTATTAGCGAAATCAATGCTATTATGGCTGATAGTGGAGGACCAGG
ATCCAAGCACATGGATCCAACAACCATAGATGCCGGCGGGGGCGGAGCAGGAGCAGCCGGAGGTGATGAC
GTGCCTCCAGTCCCAGCTGTTCGCCGGCGTCGTGCGCATGAGCAGAAATCCTCGAGAGAGCAGGTGCTGG
AGGAGGAGAAGAGCCAACAGCTGGAGACATCGACGATGACGAGGACCTACATGAAGACCATCACCACCTC
CCTCACCACCTCGAGTAGCTCCAACGTGGAAGAGTTTATCCTGGGGGAGCACGCAGCAGGAGCAGCAGCT
GCTCCATCGCCCAACCAGCAGCGATTGCGTCAAAAGGTGGCCCAGTACGAGAAGGTCTGGTCGGATGGCT
CCAGTCCCGTTAAGCGTCCAGCCGAGCAGAGCTCTGATGAGCTGCGTCTGACCGACGACCAGGATGAGTA
CGCCATCCGTAAGATGCTTTTCTGTGTCAATCGAGTTCAAGGGCGACACAAAATTTATTCTAAATGCATA
ATAAATACTGATAACATCTTATAGTTTGTATTATATTTTGTATTATCGTTGACATGTATAATTTTGATAT
CAAAAACTGATTTTCCCTTTATTATTTTCGAGATTTATTTTCTTAATTCTCTTTAACAAACTAGAAATAT
TGTATATACAAAAAATCATAAATAATAGATGAATAGTTTAATTATAGGTGTTCATCAATCGAAAAAGCAA
CGTATCTTATTTAAAGTGCGTTGCTTTTTTCTCATTTATAAGGTTAAATAATTCTCATATATCAAGCAAA
GTGACAGGCGCCCTTAAATATTCTGACAAATGCTCTTTCCCTAAACTCCCCCCATAAAAAAACCCGCCGA
AGCGGGTTTTTACGTTATTTGCGGATTAACGATTACTCGTTATCAGAACCGCCCAGGGGGCCCGAGCTTA
AGACTGGCCGTCGTTTTACAACACAGAAAGAGTTTGTAGAAACGCAAAAAGGCCATCCGTCAGGGGCCTT
CTGCTTAGTTTGATGCCTGGCAGTTCCCTACTCTCGCCTTCCGCTTCCTCGCTCACTGACTCGCTGCGCT
CGGTCGTTCGGCTGCGGCGAGCGGTATCAGCTCACTCAAAGGCGGTAATACGGTTATCCACAGAATCAGG
GGATAACGCAGGAAAGAACATGTGAGCAAAAGGCCAGCAAAAGGCCAGGAACCGTAAAAAGGCCGCGTTG
CTGGCGTTTTTCCATAGGCTCCGCCCCCCTGACGAGCATCACAAAAATCGACGCTCAAGTCAGAGGTGGC
GAAACCCGACAGGACTATAAAGATACCAGGCGTTTCCCCCTGGAAGCTCCCTCGTGCGCTCTCCTGTTCC
GACCCTGCCGCTTACCGGATACCTGTCCGCCTTTCTCCCTTCGGGAAGCGTGGCGCTTTCTCATAGCTCA
CGCTGTAGGTATCTCAGTTCGGTGTAGGTCGTTCGCTCCAAGCTGGGCTGTGTGCACGAACCCCCCGTTC
AGCCCGACCGCTGCGCCTTATCCGGTAACTATCGTCTTGAGTCCAACCCGGTAAGACACGACTTATCGCC
ACTGGCAGCAGCCACTGGTAACAGGATTAGCAGAGCGAGGTATGTAGGCGGTGCTACAGAGTTCTTGAAG
TGGTGGGCTAACTACGGCTACACTAGAAGAACAGTATTTGGTATCTGCGCTCTGCTGAAGCCAGTTACCT
TCGGAAAAAGAGTTGGTAGCTCTTGATCCGGCAAACAAACCACCGCTGGTAGCGGTGGTTTTTTTGTTTG
CAAGCAGCAGATTACGCGCAGAAAAAAAGGATCTCAAGAAGATCCTTTGATCTTTTCTACGGGGTCTGAC
GCTCAGTGGAACGACGCGCGCGTAACTCACGTTAAGGGATTTTGGTCATGAGCTTGCGCCGTCCCGTCAA
GTCAGCGTAATGCTCTGCTT
